Addgene plasmid #225616: pEND-164_Cacnes_pFAST
Purpose: Replicative vector for anaerobic fluorescent reporter protein FAST tag strong constitutive recombinant expression in C. acnes. pBRESP36A with P(BBa_J23119)+RBS_1+pFAST.
Depositing lab: Marc Güell. Depositing organization: Universitat Pompeu Fabra. Publication: Synthetically programmed antioxidant delivery by a domesticated skin commensal. Nevot G, Santos-Moreno J, Campama-Sanz N, Toloza L, Parra-Cid C, Jansen PAM, Barbier I, Ledesma-Amaro R, van den Bogaard EH, Guell M. Cell Syst. 2025 Feb 19;16(2):101169. doi: 10.1016/j.cels.2025.101169. Epub 2025 Feb 6. PubMed 39919749.
Backbone
  Vector backbone: pBRESP36A
  Vector type: Bacterial Expression, Synthetic Biology
  Selectable markers: Erythromycin
Growth in bacteria
  Bacterial resistance: Ampicillin, 100 μg/mL
  Growth temperature: 37°C
  Growth strain: DH5alpha
  Copy number: Unknown
Gene/Insert
  Gene/Insert name: pFAST
  Species: Synthetic
  Mutation: Codon optimized for Cutibacterium acnes
  Tag / fusion protein: 6xHis (C terminal on insert)
  Cloning method: Gibson Cloning
Terms and licenses: Academic/Nonprofit Terms; Industry Terms: Not Available to Industry
How to cite: pEND-164_Cacnes_pFAST was a gift from Marc Güell (Addgene plasmid # 225616 ; http://n2t.net/addgene:225616 ; RRID:Addgene_225616)
