[The description below was written by a language model from this plasmid's Addgene catalogue record and pLannotate feature annotations shown in this document.]
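Description:
pEND-164_Cacnes_pFAST is an 8.8 kb replicative shuttle vector built on the pBRESP36A backbone for strong constitutive expression of the fluorescent reporter pFAST in the skin commensal Cutibacterium acnes. The E. coli portion is pBR322-like: a ColE1/pMB1-type origin accompanied by rop, which holds copy number down, and the bom mobility region, together with a β-lactamase gene under its native promoter for ampicillin selection during cloning. Selection in C. acnes relies on erythromycin resistance from ermE, the Saccharopolyspora erythraea 23S rRNA methyltransferase that lowers ribosome affinity for macrolide-lincosamide-streptogramin B antibiotics. This gene is flanked by two Tn5 mosaic ends, which suggests the marker cassette derives from a transposon. Roughly the first 3.7 kb of the sequence carries no annotation. The record calls the plasmid replicative in C. acnes, but the elements responsible for this are not identified in the feature table.

The payload, assembled by Gibson cloning, consists of the synthetic constitutive promoter BBa_J23119 followed by a ribosome binding site designated RBS_1 and the pFAST coding sequence, codon optimized for C. acnes and carrying a C-terminal 6xHis tag. The annotation tool labels this open reading frame as photoactive yellow protein from Halorhodospira halophila, which is consistent with FAST-family tags being engineered derivatives of that protein. These tags fluoresce on binding a supplied fluorogenic ligand rather than by forming an oxygen-dependent chromophore, making them suitable reporters in anaerobes such as C. acnes, where GFP-type proteins mature poorly. The construct serves as an anaerobic fluorescent reporter and as a readout of this promoter/RBS combination within a synthetic biology toolkit for engineering the species.
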