Features (pLannotate 1.2.2; 11 found; start..end, strand, type, name):
   3723..4103    -  CDS            YPB1_ECOLX: Protein predicted: Swiss-Prot protein existence level 4. From Escherichia coli.
   4120..4311    +  CDS            rop: Rop protein, which maintains plasmids at low copy number; rop
   4413..4553    +  misc_feature   bom: basis of mobility region from pBR322
   4739..5327    -  rep_origin     ori: high-copy-number ColE1/pMB1/pBR322/pUC origin of replication
   5498..6358    -  CDS            AmpR: β-lactamase; bla; confers resistance to ampicillin, carbenicillin, and related antibiotics
   6359..6463    -  promoter       AmpR promoter: bla
   6614..6632    +  misc_feature   Tn5 ME: hyperactive mosaic end for Tn5 transposase recognition (Reznikoff et al., 2004)
   6642..7784    -  CDS            ermE: ERME_SACEN - Experimental evidence at protein level: Swiss-Prot protein existence level 1. This protein produces a dimethylation of the adenine residue at position 2085 in 23S rRNA, resulting in reduced affinity between ribosomes and macrolide-lincosamide-streptogramin B antibiotics. From Saccharopolyspora erythraea (strain ATCC 11635 / DSM 40517 / JCM 4748 / NBRC 13426 / NCIMB 8594 / NRRL 2338).
   8000..8018    -  misc_feature   Tn5 ME: hyperactive mosaic end for Tn5 transposase recognition (Reznikoff et al., 2004)
   8271..8305    +  promoter       J23119 promoter: bacterial promoter (Registry of Standard Biological Parts BBa J23119)
   8395..8769    +  CDS            pyp: PYP_HALHA - Experimental evidence at protein level: Swiss-Prot protein existence level 1. Photoactive blue light protein. Probably functions as a photoreceptor for a negative phototaxis response. From Halorhodospira halophila (Ectothiorhodospira halophila).
>Addgene plasmid #225616 | pEND-164_Cacnes_pFAST | addgene full sequence | sequence record 451365 | Addgene NGS Result
CTCGAGCAATAAACAGTTGATAGGGCTTCTCCGTTACCATGGTTCAGCCAAAAAACTTAAGACCGCCGGT
CTTGTCCACTACCTTGCAGTAATGCGGTGGACAGGATCGGCGGTTTTCTTTTCTCTTCTCAAGCTAGCGA
AATCCCTGAAACTGAGACTGTAGAAAATAAGCTTCCGAAACTGAACCTGTTATTTTACGCTACGGACGCC
CGGTCATGACGCTGAGTTAGTGGCGCAGCTGCGCTCTGAGAACGAGTTTTTACGGCGTCAGGTCGAGCAG
CAGGCGCGCACGATCGAACGGCAGGCTGAGGCACACGCGGTGGTCTCAGCGCAGCTCACACGGGTTGGCC
AGCTTGAGGCCGGCGACGCAGCAGCACCGACACTGGCACCCGTTGAAAGGCCGGCTCCGCGACGGCGGTG
GTGGCAGCGTCGGTAGCGGTCAGGATCGCTCTGGCGTGACGAGTGTGTCTGGCAGTGCGAACAGTTGCTC
GACCAGTGGCAGCAGAAGCGAGATCGCTGCGTGGTGCTGTTCCTCGGTCAGTTCGTCGAGGACTGGCGGG
TCTTGCTGCGTCCAGCCGATCGCCTCGGCGGCCAAGGTCAGTTCCAAGCTGTGCCAACGCACACGCCCCT
CGGCTGACAGCTGAGTCTCGAACTGTGCAACTGGACCGGCCGGAAGATGCACGTTGCCGAGGTCGTGAGT
GGCCAAGCGCACGTCAAAGAGTGCTGCTTCGTAGCCGCGCAGAAATGGCAGTGCTCGGTCGATTCGGATC
GGCCTGCCCAGGTACATTCCGGGCCGCTTGATGAACGCCTCCGCGTAGAAGCGCACCGTTCTCGGCCCGG
CCTCGTGATCTGTCACTGTGCACGCTCCTCTCGATGGTTCTCGACGCTACCGGAGACCACCGACGTTCAT
GCCCAGCGCAGCGACCTGAAAGGACCAAGCCGAGTTAGCCGTGCTAACCGTATAGCTTGCTCCGTCGCCT
CTGAGGGCAACCACCTGCGCAGCAGGTGGGCGGCAGCCCGCGCGCAAGCGCCTACCGGGTTTGGGCACAG
CCCATAAATCAACGCCTCCGGTGTTGAAGCGATCGTGTGTCACGATTGCTATGCTTGCTACCCCTTCAGG
GTTTTCGTATACACAAATCAAGTTTTTTCGTATACGCTAATGCCATGAGTGAGCATCTACTGCACGGCAA
GCCCGTCACCAACGAGCAGATTCAGGCATGGGCAGACGAGGCCGAGGCCGGATACGACCTGCCCAAACTC
CCCAAGCCACGGCGCGGACGCCCGCCCGTAGGAGACGGTCCGGGCACCGTCGTACCCGTGCGTCTCGACG
CGGCCACCGTTGCCGCTCTCACAGAACGAGCAACAGCCGAGGGCATCACGAACCGTTCAGACGCGATCCG
AGCCGCAGTCCACGAGTGGACACGGGTTGCCTGACCTCCACGACTCAGCACGCAAGCACTACCAACGAGA
CCGGCTCGACGACACGGCCGTGCTCTACGCGGCCACCCACGTTCTCAACTCCCGGCCACTCGACGACGAA
GACGACCCGCGCCGCTGGCTCATGATCGGAACCGACCCAGCAGGCCGCCTACTCGAACTCGTCGCACTGA
TCTACGACGACGGCTACGAACTGATCATCCACGCAATGAAAGCCCGCACCCAATACCTCGACCAGCTCTA
ACCAAGAAAGGAACCTGATGAGCGACCAGCTAGACAGCGACCGCAACTACGACCCGATGATCTTCGACGT
GATGCGCGAGACCGCGAACCGCGTCGTCGCCACGTACGTTGCATGGGAAGATGAAGCCGCTGATCCCCGC
GAGGCTGCGCACTGGCAGGCCGAGCGATTCCGCACCCGGCACGAGGTGCGCGCCGTCGACCCTGACAGCC
GGCGAGCAGTTCAGGCGAAGATCGCACAGCTGCGCGAGGAACTAGCCGCAATGCCCGAACACGCCCCAGC
CATCCCTTGGAGCAGGTGGCAGCGTCAGGGGAGTCGGGGGATGTTTGGCAGGGGATGTGGAAAGAGAGTT
CGCTTTGCTCACATGGCTCAACCGGGTAACTAACTGATATGGGGTCTTCGTCGCCCACTTTGAACACGCC
GAGGAATGGACCACGCTGAACGTGACTCGCATGCTTCACTGCATGTATGGATTCGTTCGAGACGTTGTTC
CCTGAGAGCTGGCTGCCACGCAAGCCGCTGGCGTCAGCCGAGAAGTCTGGGGCGTACCGGCACGTGACTC
GGCAGAGGGCGCTGGAGCTGCCTTACATCGAAGCGAACCCGTTGGTCATGCAGTCCTTGGTCATCACCGA
TCGAGATGCTTCGGATGCTGACTGGGCCGCAGACCTCGCTGGGCTGCCTTCACCGTCCTACGTGTCCATG
AACCGTGTCACGACCACCGGACACATCGTCTATGCCTTGAAGAACCCTGTGTGTCTGACCGATGCCGCGC
GGCGACGGCCTATCAACCTGCTCGCCCGCGTCGAGCAGGGCCTATGCGACGTTCTCGGCGGCGATGCATC
CTACGGGCACCGGATCACAAAGAACCCGCTCAGCACCGCCCATGCGACCCTCTGGGGCCCCGCAGACGCG
CTCTACGAGCTGCGCGCCCTCGCACACACCCTCGACGAGATCCACGCACTGCCGGAGGCAGGGAACCCGC
GTCGCAACGTCACCCGATCAACGGTCGGCCGCAACGTCACCCTGTTCGACACCACCCGCATGTGGGCATA
CCGGGCCGTCCGGCACTCCTGGGGCGGCCCGGTCGCCGAATGGGAGCACACCGTATTCGAGCACATCCAC
CTACTGAACGAGACGATCATCGCCGACGAATTCGCCACAGGCCCCCTCGGCTTGAACGAACTTAAGCACT
TATCTCGATCCATTTCCCGATGGGTCTGGCGCAACTTCACCCCCGAAACCTTCCGCGCACGCCAGAAAGC
GATCAGCCTCCGTGGAGCATCCAAAGGCGGCAAAGAAGGCGGCCACAAAGGCGGCATTGCCAGTGGCGCA
TCACGGCGCGCCCATACCCGTCAACAGTTCTTGGAGGGTCTCTCATGACCACACGTGAACGTCTCCCCCG
CAACGGCTACAGCATCGCCGCTGCTGCGAAAAAGCTCGGTGTCTCCGAGTCCACCGTCAAGCGGTGGACT
TCCGAGCCACGCGAGGAGTTCGTGGCCCGCGTTGCCGCACGCCACGCGCGGATTCGTGAGCTGCGCTCGG
AGGGTCAGAGCATGCGTGCGATTGCTGCCGAGGTCGGGGTTTCCGTGGGCACCGTGCACTACGCGCTGAA
CAAGAATCGAACTGACGCATGACCGTAACGCCGCACGATGAGCATTTTCTTGATCGTGCACCGCTTGGCA
CTACGTTCGCGTGCGGTTGCACAGTGCGCGCCACGTTCTTATCCTGCGGCCATTGTGGCTACAGCCAATG
GGGGGCATCAGCAACGGACGTTGAACCCGGTGGGCAAGTGTTACTCAGGGGGACATGCCCAGTCTGCGGC
GCTCGGATTGACGGTATGGCAGTCGTGCATGCGGCCCCACCGTCAAACTCATTCAGGTATCAGTGAGAAC
CCTCATGGCACCCCCTCGTGACACGTTCTCGTTGCGATCAGCTGCGGCCAAGCTTGATCTTCGGGCAGCG
TTGGGTCCTGGCCACGGGTGCGCATGATCGTGCTCCTGTCGTTGAGGACCCGGCTAGGCTGGCGGGGTTG
CCTTACTGGTTAGCAGAATGAATCACCGATACGCGAGCGAACGTGAAGCGACTGCTGCTGCAAAACGTCT
GCGACCTGAGCAACAACATGAATGGTCTTCGGTTTCCGTGTTTCGTAAAGTCTGGAAACGCGGAAGTCAG
CGCCCTGCACCATTATGTTCCGGATCTGCATCGCAGGATGCTGCTGGCTACCCTGTGGAACACCTACATC
TGTATTAACGAAGCGCTGGCATTGACCCTGAGTGATTTTTCTCTGGTCCCGCCGCATCCATACCGCCAGT
TGTTTACCCTCACAACGTTCCAGTAACCGGGCATGTTCATCATCAGTAACCCGTATCGTGAGCATCCTCT
CTCGTTTCATCGGTATCATTACCCCCATGAACAGAAATCCCCCTTACACGGAGGCATCAGTGACCAAACA
GGAAAAAACCGCCCTTAACATGGCCCGCTTTATCAGAAGCCAGACATTAACGCTTCTGGAGAAACTCAAC
GAGCTGGACGCGGATGAACAGGCAGACATCTGTGAATCGCTTCACGACCACGCTGATGAGCTTTACCGCA
GCTGCCTCGCGCGTTTCGGTGATGACGGTGAAAACCTCTGACACATGCAGCTCCCGGAGACGGTCACAGC
TTGTCTGTAAGCGGATGCCGGGAGCAGACAAGCCCGTCAGGGCGCGTCAGCGGGTGTTGGCGGGTGTCGG
GGCGCAGCCATGACCCAGTCACGTAGCGATAGCGGAGTGTATACTGGCTTAACTATGCGGCATCAGAGCA
GATTGTACTGAGAGTGCACCATATGCGGTGTGAAATACCGCACAGATGCGTAAGGAGAAAATACCGCATC
AGGCGCTCTTCCGCTTCCTCGCTCACTGACTCGCTGCGCTCGGTCGTTCGGCTGCGGCGAGCGGTATCAG
CTCACTCAAAGGCGGTAATACGGTTATCCACAGAATCAGGGGATAACGCAGGAAAGAACATGTGAGCAAA
AGGCCAGCAAAAGGCCAGGAACCGTAAAAAGGCCGCGTTGCTGGCGTTTTTCCATAGGCTCCGCCCCCCT
GACGAGCATCACAAAAATCGACGCTCAAGTCAGAGGTGGCGAAACCCGACAGGACTATAAAGATACCAGG
CGTTTCCCCCTGGAAGCTCCCTCGTGCGCTCTCCTGTTCCGACCCTGCCGCTTACCGGATACCTGTCCGC
CTTTCTCCCTTCGGGAAGCGTGGCGCTTTCTCATAGCTCACGCTGTAGGTATCTCAGTTCGGTGTAGGTC
GTTCGCTCCAAGCTGGGCTGTGTGCACGAACCCCCCGTTCAGCCCGACCGCTGCGCCTTATCCGGTAACT
ATCGTCTTGAGTCCAACCCGGTAAGACACGACTTATCGCCACTGGCAGCAGCCACTGGTAACAGGATTAG
CAGAGCGAGGTATGTAGGCGGTGCTACAGAGTTCTTGAAGTGGTGGCCTAACTACGGCTACACTAGAAGG
ACAGTATTTGGTATCTGCGCTCTGCTGAAGCCAGTTACCTTCGGAAAAAGAGTTGGTAGCTCTTGATCCG
GCAAACAAACCACCGCTGGTAGCGGTGGTTTTTTTGTTTGCAAGCAGCAGATTACGCGCAGAAAAAAAGG
ATCTCAAGAAGATCCTTTGATCTTTTCTACGGGGTCTGACGCTCAGTGGAACGAAAACTCACGTTAAGGG
ATTTTGGTCATGAGATTATCAAAAAGGATCTTCACCTAGATCCTTTTAAATTAAAAATGAAGTTTTAAAT
CAATCTAAAGTATATATGAGTAAACTTGGTCTGACAGTTACCAATGCTTAATCAGTGAGGCACCTATCTC
AGCGATCTGTCTATTTCGTTCATCCATAGTTGCCTGACTCCCCGTCGTGTAGATAACTACGATACGGGAG
GGCTTACCATCTGGCCCCAGTGCTGCAATGATACCGCGAGACCCACGCTCACCGGCTCCAGATTTATCAG
CAATAAACCAGCCAGCCGGAAGGGCCGAGCGCAGAAGTGGTCCTGCAACTTTATCCGCCTCCATCCAGTC
TATTAATTGTTGCCGGGAAGCTAGAGTAAGTAGTTCGCCAGTTAATAGTTTGCGCAACGTTGTTGCCATT
GCTGCAGGCATCGTGGTGTCACGCTCGTCGTTTGGTATGGCTTCATTCAGCTCCGGTTCCCAACGATCAA
GGCGAGTTACATGATCCCCCATGTTGTGCAAAAAAGCGGTTAGCTCCTTCGGTCCTCCGATCGTTGTCAG
AAGTAAGTTGGCCGCAGTGTTATCACTCATGGTTATGGCAGCACTGCATAATTCTCTTACTGTCATGCCA
TCCGTAAGATGCTTTTCTGTGACTGGTGAGTACTCAACCAAGTCATTCTGAGAATAGTGTATGCGGCGAC
CGAGTTGCTCTTGCCCGGCGTCAACACGGGATAATACCGCGCCACATAGCAGAACTTTAAAAGTGCTCAT
CATTGGAAAACGTTCTTCGGGGCGAAAACTCTCAAGGATCTTACCGCTGTTGAGATCCAGTTCGATGTAA
CCCACTCGTGCACCCAACTGATCTTCAGCATCTTTTACTTTCACCAGCGTTTCTGGGTGAGCAAAAACAG
GAAGGCAAAATGCCGCAAAAAAGGGAATAAGGGCGACACGGAAATGTTGAATACTCATACTCTTCCTTTT
TCAATATTATTGAAGCATTTATCAGGGTTATTGTCTCATGAGCGGATACATATTTGAATGTATTTAGAAA
AATAAACAAATAGGGGTTCCGCGCACATTTCCCCGAAAAGTGCCACCTGACGTCTAAGAAACCATTATTA
TCATGACATTAACCTATAAAAATAGGCGTATCACGAGGCCCTTTCGTCTTCAAGAATTCAAGCTTGTCGA
CGTTAACCTGCAGGCATGCGGATCCGGTACCAGCTGTCTCTTATACACATCTCTGCAGTTAACGCTGACC
CGGACCACCACGACGACCCGGACGACCACCGGTACGACCACCACCAGACGGACCGCGGCGACCACCCTGG
TCACCCTGTTCACGTTCACCGGTACGACCGTCGTCACGGTTACGACCAGAAGAACGACGGTCACCGTGAC
CAGACGCTTGCCGGTCTCTGCGATCTTGGCCCCCGGTACGTCTGTCACCACGGTCCTGACCACCGGTACG
ACGGTCGCCCCTATCCTGTCCACCCGTCCTACGACCACGCTGCGGCTGACCACCACGCGGTTCGTTTTTC
TGGTCCAGACGTTCGAACAGACGCAGCCACTGTTCCGGACGAACGTAAGCAACAACAGCACCACCACCAA
CACCAGCGTGGTCCAGAGCAGCTTCAACACGACGACGCGGGTATTTACGCAGCAGAGAAGCCTGGATGTT
ACCACCAACACCGGTGAAGCACAGTTCAACCATAGATTCGTAACGTTCCAGAGCAGCACCTTCCAGCAGC
GGTTCAGCACGACGACGCAGACGCATGATAGCAGAGTCAACTTTCGGAACCGGTTTGAACAGACGACGAT
CGACTTTTTCAACGAATTCCCATTCGAACAGCGGCCAGGTCATAACGGTCAGACGAGACCAACGACCGTA
GTCACCGGTACGTTTACGAGCGAATTCCAGCTGGGTAACCATGGTAGCGGTTTCGATGGTCGGAGCTTCC
AGGCACCAGTCAACGATAGCAGAGGTGATACCGTACGGGATAGCACCAACGAAAGCGAACGGTTCCGGCG
GCGGTTCAGCGGTCAGGAAGTCAGCGTTAACAACTTCGATGTTCGGGTGACCAGACAGTTTTTCACGCAG
AGATTTAGCCAGACGCGGGTCGATTTCGTAAGAGGTAACCTGACGAGCACGGTCAGCCAGTTCACGGGTC
AGCAGACCTTCACCCGGACCAGCTTCCAGAACCGGCAGGTCCGGACGCAGTTCAGCGGTTTCAGCGATAC
GAGCGATGGTTTTACGGTCACGCAGGAAGTTCTGGCCGAATTGGCGGCGGTTACGGTCACGCTCGGTACG
GCCGAGGACGGGGCGATTCTGGTTGGGGTGCTGGCGGTCTTGGTTGCGGCGGCGGGGGCGGGGCTGTTCA
TCGGAGGAGGACATGACGATCTCCCGATGTGTCGTACGTATGGGAATTGACGAAAATCATATAGATTTTC
AGTTGAAGTGTAGCACTGCATAGTGTCATCGAAGTGTCGGCGGCAACGGTATGCCCGGTAGGGGGTGGGT
CTGCCTTTCGGTTTCGTGAACCTGATGCGGCGACGCGCATGTAGCCGATAACCCCTAGACTCGCCCGTGC
AGATCGTCGGTGTGGATCCAGATGTGTATAAGAGACAGCTGGTACCGGCCGCTGCTGTGCGTGCGGGCGT
GAGCGTTTCTACGCTGCGGCGCAGGAAATCAGAGCTTGAGGCTGCCGGAGCGACGGTAGACCCGTCCGGT
TGGGTGGTGCCACTGCGTGCACTCAAGGTCGTTTTTGGGGTGTCAGATGAGACCTCGAATGCGAATACCA
GTAAATCCTGACCTGTGAGTTGTGAATTCATAGGATAGATTCTGGAAACTTTACCGTCCGAGCTCCAGCC
TGCGGTCCGGTTGACAGCTAGCTCAGTCCTAGGTATAATGCTAGCTCGCTGGGACGCCCGGTAGTGCTTA
TCAGACCCAATACTGTTGAACAGCCTGCGGTCCGGTCCACTTATAAATATAGAGGAGGTTTGATATGGAG
CACGTCGCGTTCGGCTCCGAGGACATCGAAAACACCCTTGCCAACATGGACGATGAGCAACTGGATCGCC
TGGCCTTCGGGGTCATCCAGCTGGACGGCGACGGCAACATCCTCCTCTACAACGCCGCCGAGGGCGACAT
CACCGGTCGCGATCCGAAGCAAGTGATCGGGAAGAATTTCTTTAAGGACGTGGCTCCGGGGACCGACACG
CCTGAATTTTACGGTAAGTTTAAGGAGGGGGCTGCCTCCGGCAACTTGAACACCATGTTTGAATGGACTA
TCCCGACCTCCCGCGGTCCGACCAAGGTGAAGGTCCACCTCAAGAAGGCCCTTTCCGGGGACCGCTACTG
GGTCTTTGTCAAGCGTGTCCATCATCACCATCACCACTGATAATCGCTGGGACGCCCG
